Addgene plasmid #117249: pCS2-XTbx5-EnR
Purpose: mRNA synthesis
Depositing lab: Gerald Thomsen. Depositing organization: Stony Brook University. Publication: Tbx5 is essential for heart development. Horb ME, Thomsen GH. Development. 1999 Apr;126(8):1739-51. PubMed 10079235.
Backbone
  Vector backbone: pCS2+
  Vector type: Xenopus expression
Growth in bacteria
  Bacterial resistance: Ampicillin, 100 μg/mL
  Growth temperature: 37°C
  Growth strain: DH5alpha
  Copy number: High Copy
Gene/Insert
  Gene/Insert name: Tbx5-EnR
  Species: X. laevis (frog)
  Mutation: chimeric protein with engrailed repressor domain (the first 298 amino acids of the Drosophila engrailed protein)
  Entrez Gene: tbx5-b (a.k.a. tbx-5, tbx5, xtbx-5, xtbx5)
  Cloning method: Restriction Enzyme; 5′ cloning site Unknown (unknown if destroyed); 3′ cloning site Unknown (unknown if destroyed)
Terms and licenses: Academic/Nonprofit Terms; Industry Terms: Not Available to Industry
How to cite: pCS2-XTbx5-EnR was a gift from Gerald Thomsen (Addgene plasmid # 117249 ; http://n2t.net/addgene:117249 ; RRID:Addgene_117249)
