[The description below was written by a language model from this plasmid's Addgene catalogue record and pLannotate feature annotations shown in this document.]
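Description:
pCS2-XTbx5-EnR is a Xenopus expression plasmid built on the pCS2+ backbone and intended mainly as a template for in vitro mRNA synthesis. It is maintained in E. coli at high copy through a ColE1/pUC-type origin and selected with ampicillin via the β-lactamase gene. An f1 origin and remnants of the lac region (lac promoter/operator, lacZα and lacI fragments) are carried over from the parental cloning vector.

The insert encodes a chimeric protein in which a Xenopus laevis Tbx5 segment is fused at its C-terminal end to the repressor domain of Drosophila Engrailed, recorded as the first 298 amino acids of that protein. The feature table shows a Tbx5 fragment immediately followed by the engrailed fragment on the same strand. The automated annotation labels the Tbx5 portion by its chicken homologue, which reflects a similarity match rather than the species of origin given in the catalogue entry. Only part of Tbx5 is annotated, consistent with a T-box DNA-binding portion being joined to a heterologous repression domain, although the record does not state the exact Tbx5 boundaries or the cloning sites. Such a fusion would be expected to bind Tbx5 target sites but repress transcription, acting as a dominant interfering form of the factor.

The simian CMV IE94 enhancer/promoter sits upstream of an SP6 promoter, and an SV40 polyadenylation signal follows the coding region, flanked by T7 and T3 promoters in the reverse orientation. SP6 transcription yields sense mRNA suitable for microinjection into frog embryos, while the CMV promoter allows direct expression from the DNA in vertebrate cells. The associated study concerns the role of Tbx5 in heart development.
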