Features (pLannotate 1.2.2; 16 found; start..end, strand, type, name):
     35..53      +  promoter       SP6 promoter: promoter for bacteriophage SP6 RNA polymerase
    253..1092    +  CDS            TBX5 (fragment): TBX5_CHICK - Experimental evidence at protein level: Swiss-Prot protein existence level 1. DNA-binding protein that regulates the transcription of several genes and is involved in heart development and limb pattern formation. May bind to the core DNA motif of promoters. From Gallus gallus (Chicken).
   1099..1995    +  CDS            en (fragment): HMEN_DROME - Experimental evidence at protein level: Swiss-Prot protein existence level 1. This protein specifies the body segmentation pattern. It is required for the development of the central nervous system. Transcriptional regulator that represses activated promoters. Wg signaling operates by inactivating the SGG repression of EN autoactivation. From Drosophila melanogaster (Fruit fly).
   2010..2027    -  promoter       T7 promoter (fragment): promoter for bacteriophage T7 RNA polymerase
   2032..2166    -  polyA_signal   SV40 poly(A) signal: SV40 polyadenylation signal
   2279..2297    -  promoter       T3 promoter: promoter for bacteriophage T3 RNA polymerase
   2342..2358    -  protein_bind   lac operator: The lac repressor binds to the lac operator to inhibit transcription in E. coli. This inhibition can be relieved by adding lactose or isopropyl-β-D-thiogalactopyranoside (IPTG). lac repressor encoded by lacI
   2366..2396    -  promoter       lac promoter: promoter for the E. coli lac operon
   2411..2432    -  protein_bind   CAP binding site: CAP binding activates transcription in the presence of cAMP. E. coli catabolite activator protein
   2445..2537    -  CDS            lacI (fragment): lac repressor; lacI; The lac repressor binds to the lac operator to inhibit transcription in E. coli. This inhibition can be relieved by adding lactose or isopropyl-β-D-thiogalactopyranoside (IPTG).
   2720..3308    -  rep_origin     ori: high-copy-number ColE1/pMB1/pBR322/pUC origin of replication
   3479..4339    -  CDS            AmpR: β-lactamase; bla; confers resistance to ampicillin, carbenicillin, and related antibiotics
   4340..4444    -  promoter       AmpR promoter: bla
   4497..4925    -  rep_origin     f1 ori (sequence partly withheld): f1 bacteriophage origin of replication; arrow indicates direction of (+) strand synthesis
   4930..4996    -  CDS            lacZα (fragment): LacZα fragment of β-galactosidase; lacZ fragment
   5003..5980    +  promoter       CMV IE94 promoter: enhancer/promoter region of simian cytomegalovirus major immediate early transcription unit IE94
>Addgene plasmid #117249 | pCS2-XTbx5-EnR | addgene full sequence | sequence record 248971 | Addgene NGS Result
CGCCATTCTGCCTGGGGACGTCGGAGCAAGCTTGATTTAGGTGACACTATAGAATACAAGCTACTTGTTC
TTTTTGCAGGATCCCATCGATTCGAATTAGCTTTTCCAAGAGAAGAAAAGTTTTTATGGTGTGGCTCAGG
GACCTGTACCTGAGAGCCCAGGAGCCCAGGATACCTTCTCCCTTTGCACAGTGTTTGCCATTGGCAATCC
CTTGCCAGTGCCACTGCCTGAAGTGCAGGCTCCCACTGGAATATGGCGGACACAGAGGAGGCTTATGGGA
TGCCTGATACCCCTGTGGAAGCAGAGCCCAAAGAACTACAGTGTGAGCCTAAACAGGACAATCAATTGGG
GGCAAGCAGCAAGACCCCCACTTCTCCTCCGGCTGCATTTACCCAGCAGGGAATGGAAGGCATTAAGGTG
TTTTTGCATGAGAGAGAACTATGGCTGAAATTTCATGAAGTTGGCACAGAAATGATTATTACTAAGGCTG
GAAGGCGCATGTTCCCTAGTTACAAAGTGAAGGTTACTGGCCTGAACCCAAAAACCAAGTACATCCTCCT
CATGGATATCGTTCCTGCAGATGACCACAGATACAAGTTTGCTGATAACAAATGGTCAGTCACAGGCAAG
GCTGAACCCGCTATGCCAGGACGTTTGTATGTTCACCCAGATTCACCAGCCACGGGCGCACATTGGATGA
GGCAGCTAGTCTCCTTCCAGAAGCTGAAGCTCACAAACAACCATCTGGATCCATTTGGACATATCATCCT
GAATTCAATGCACAAGTACCAGCCACGGCTCCACATTGTCAAGGCAGATGAGAACAATGGCTTTGGGTCC
AAGAATACAGCTTTCTGCACTCATGTATTTTCTGAGACTGATTTTATTGCTGTCACCTCATATCAGAACC
ACAAGATCACACAGCTAAAGATAGAGAACAATCCCTTTGCCAAAGGATTTCGGGGAAGTGATGACATGGA
GCTACACCGGATGTCCAGGATGCAGAGCAAAGAGTATCCAGTAGTGCCAAGAAGCACAGTCCGTCAGAAA
GTCTCCTCTAATCACAGCCCATTCTCTCAAGAAACACGAATTCAAGGTATGGCCCTGGAGGATCGCTGCA
GCCCACAGTCAGCGCCCAGCCCCATTACCCTACAAATGCAGCATCTTCACCACCAGCAACAGCAGCAGCA
GCAACAGCAGCAGCAAATGCAGCACCTCCACCAGCTGCAGCAACTGCAGCAGTTGCACCAACAGCAACTG
GCCGCCGGTGTCTTCCACCATCCGGCAATGGCCTTCGATGCCGCTGCAGCCGCCGCTGCTGCAGCTGCTG
CTGCGGCCGCCCACGCTCATGCTGCTGCACTGCAGCAGCGCCTCAGTGGCAGTGGATCGCCCGCATCCTG
CTCCACGCCCGCCTCGTCCACGCCGCTGACCATCAAGGAGGAGGAAAGCGACTCCGTGATCGGTGACATG
AGTTTCCACAATCAGACGCACACCACCAACGAGGAGGAGGAGGCGGAGGAGGATGACGACATTGATGTGG
ATGTGGATGATACGTCGGCGGGCGGACGCCTGCCACCACCCGCCCACCAGCAGCAGTCGACGGCCAAGCC
CTCGCTGGCCTTTTCCATCTCCAACATCCTGAGCGATCGTTTCGGAGATGTCCAGAAGCCTGGCAAGTCG
ATTGAGAACCAGGCCAGCATATTCCGCCCCTTCGAGGCGAATCGCTCCCAGACTGCCACGCCCTCCGCCT
TTACAAGAGTGGATCTGCTGGAGTTTAGCCGGCAACAGCAAGCTGCCGCCGCAGCCGCTACTGCGGCCAT
GATGCTGGAACGGGCCAACTTCCTTAACTGCTTCAATCCGGCTGCCTATCCCAGGATACACGAGGAAATC
GTGCAGAGTCGCCTGCGCAGGAGTGCAGCCAATGCCGTCATCCCGCCGCCCATGAGCTCCAAGATGAGCG
ATGCCAATCCAGAGAAATCTGCTCTGGGATCCCTCTCGAGCCTCTAGAACTATAGTGAGTCGTATTACGT
AGATCCAGACATGATAAGATACATTGATGAGTTTGGACAAACCACAACTAGAATGCAGTGAAAAAAATGC
TTTATTTGTGAAATTTGTGATGCTATTGCTTTATTTGTAACCATTATAAGCTGCAATAAACAAGTTAACA
ACAACAATTGCATTCATTTTATGTTTCAGGTTCAGGGGGAGGTGTGGGAGGTTTTTTAATTCGCGGCCGC
GGCGCCAATGCATTGGGCCCGGTACCCAGCTTTTGTTCCCTTTAGTGAGGGTTAATTGCGCGCTTGGCGT
AATCATGGTCATAGCTGTTTCCTGTGTGAAATTGTTATCCGCTCACAATTCCACACAACATACGAGCCGG
GAGCATAAAGTGTAAAGCCTGGGGTGCCTAATGAGTGAGCTAACTCACATTAATTGCGTTGCGCTCACTG
CCCGCTTTCCAGTCGGGAAACCTGTCGTGCCAGCTGCATTAATGAATCGGCCAACGCGCGGGGAGAGGCG
GTTTGCGTATTGGGCGCTCTTCCGCTTCCTCGCTCACTGACTCGCTGCGCTCGGTCGTTCGGCTGCGGCG
AGCGGTATCAGCTCACTCAAAGGCGGTAATACGGTTATCCACAGAATCAGGGGATAACGCAGGAAAGAAC
ATGTGAGCAAAAGGCCAGCAAAAGGCCAGGAACCGTAAAAAGGCCGCGTTGCTGGCGTTTTTCCATAGGC
TCCGCCCCCCTGACGAGCATCACAAAAATCGACGCTCAAGTCAGAGGTGGCGAAACCCGACAGGACTATA
AAGATACCAGGCGTTTCCCCCTGGAAGCTCCCTCGTGCGCTCTCCTGTTCCGACCCTGCCGCTTACCGGA
TACCTGTCCGCCTTTCTCCCTTCGGGAAGCGTGGCGCTTTCTCATAGCTCACGCTGTAGGTATCTCAGTT
CGGTGTAGGTCGTTCGCTCCAAGCTGGGCTGTGTGCACGAACCCCCCGTTCAGCCCGACCGCTGCGCCTT
ATCCGGTAACTATCGTCTTGAGTCCAACCCGGTAAGACACGACTTATCGCCACTGGCAGCAGCCACTGGT
AACAGGATTAGCAGAGCGAGGTATGTAGGCGGTGCTACAGAGTTCTTGAAGTGGTGGCCTAACTACGGCT
ACACTAGAAGAACAGTATTTGGTATCTGCGCTCTGCTGAAGCCAGTTACCTTCGGAAAAAGAGTTGGTAG
CTCTTGATCCGGCAAACAAACCACCGCTGGTAGCGGTGGTTTTTTTGTTTGCAAGCAGCAGATTACGCGC
AGAAAAAAAGGATCTCAAGAAGATCCTTTGATCTTTTCTACGGGGTCTGACGCTCAGTGGAACGAAAACT
CACGTTAAGGGATTTTGGTCATGAGATTATCAAAAAGGATCTTCACCTAGATCCTTTTAAATTAAAAATG
AAGTTTTAAATCAATCTAAAGTATATATGAGTAAACTTGGTCTGACAGTTACCAATGCTTAATCAGTGAG
GCACCTATCTCAGCGATCTGTCTATTTCGTTCATCCATAGTTGCCTGACTCCCCGTCGTGTAGATAACTA
CGATACGGGAGGGCTTACCATCTGGCCCCAGTGCTGCAATGATACCGCGAGACCCACGCTCACCGGCTCC
AGATTTATCAGCAATAAACCAGCCAGCCGGAAGGGCCGAGCGCAGAAGTGGTCCTGCAACTTTATCCGCC
TCCATCCAGTCTATTAATTGTTGCCGGGAAGCTAGAGTAAGTAGTTCGCCAGTTAATAGTTTGCGCAACG
TTGTTGCCATTGCTACAGGCATCGTGGTGTCACGCTCGTCGTTTGGTATGGCTTCATTCAGCTCCGGTTC
CCAACGATCAAGGCGAGTTACATGATCCCCCATGTTGTGCAAAAAAGCGGTTAGCTCCTTCGGTCCTCCG
ATCGTTGTCAGAAGTAAGTTGGCCGCAGTGTTATCACTCATGGTTATGGCAGCACTGCATAATTCTCTTA
CTGTCATGCCATCCGTAAGATGCTTTTCTGTGACTGGTGAGTACTCAACCAAGTCATTCTGAGAATAGTG
TATGCGGCGACCGAGTTGCTCTTGCCCGGCGTCAATACGGGATAATACCGCGCCACATAGCAGAACTTTA
AAAGTGCTCATCATTGGAAAACGTTCTTCGGGGCGAAAACTCTCAAGGATCTTACCGCTGTTGAGATCCA
GTTCGATGTAACCCACTCGTGCACCCAACTGATCTTCAGCATCTTTTACTTTCACCAGCGTTTCTGGGTG
AGCAAAAACAGGAAGGCAAAATGCCGCAAAAAAGGGAATAAGGGCGACACGGAAATGTTGAATACTCATA
CTCTTCCTTTTTCAATATTATTGAAGCATTTATCAGGGTTATTGTCTCATGAGCGGATACATATTTGAAT
GTATTTAGAAAAATAAACAAATAGGGGTTCCGCGCACATTTCCCCGAAAAGTGCCACCTAAATTGTAAGC
GTTAATATTTTGTTAAAATTCGCGTTAAATTTTTGTTAAATCAGCTCATTTTTTAACCAATAGGCCGAAA
TCGGCAAAATCCCTTATAAATCAAAAGAATAGACCGAGATAGGGT
[37 nt withheld, positions 4596-4632]
AAAGAACGTGGACTCCAACGTCAAAGG
[49 nt withheld, positions 4660-4708]
T
[91 nt withheld, positions 4710-4800]
G
[124 nt withheld, positions 4802-4925]
CCCATTCGCCATTCAGGCTGCGCAACTGTTGGGAAGGGCGATCGGTGCGGGCCTCTTCGCTATTACGCCA
GTCGACCGCCAATTCAATATGGCGTATATGGACTCATGCCAATTCAATATGGTGGATCTGGACCTGTGCC
AATTCAATATGGCGTATATGGACTCGTGCCAATTCAATATGGTGGATCTGGACCCCAGCCAATTCAATAT
GGCGGACTTGGCACCATGCCAATTCAATATGGCGGACCTGGCACTGTGCCAACTGGGGAGGGGTCTACTT
GGCACGGTGCCAAGTTTGAGGAGGGGTCTTGGCCCTGTGCCAAGTCCGCCATATTGAATTGGCATGGTGC
CAATAATGGCGGCCATATTGGCTATATGCCAGGATCAATATATAGGCAATATCCAATATGGCCCTATGCC
AATATGGCTATTGGCCAGGTTCAATACTATGTATTGGCCCTATGCCATATAGTATTCCATATATGGGTTT
TCCTATTGACGTAGATAGCCCCTCCCAATGGGCGGTCCCATATACCATATATGGGGCTTCCTAATACCGC
CCATAGCCACTCCCCCATTGACGTCAATGGTCTCTATATATGGTCTTTCCTATTGACGTCATATGGGCGG
TCCTATTGACGTATATGGCGCCTCCCCCATTGACGTCAATTACGGTAAATGGCCCGCCTGGCTCAATGCC
CATTGACGTCAATAGGACCACCCACCATTGACGTCAATGGGATGGCTCATTGCCCATTCATATCCGTTCT
CACGCCCCCTATTGACGTCAATGACGGTAAATGGCCCACTTGGCAGTACATCAATATCTATTAATAGTAA
CTTGGCAAGTACATTACTATTGGAAGTACGCCAGGGTACATTGGCAGTACTCCCATTGACGTCAATGGCG
GTAAATGGCCCGCGATGGCTGCCAAGTACATCCCCATTGACGTCAATGGGGAGGGGCAATGACGCAAATG
GGCGTTCCATTGACGTAAATGGGCGGTAGGCGTGCCTAATGGGAGGTCTATATAAGCAATGCTCGTTTAG
GGAAC
